>Addgene plasmid #139730 | pCO487 | addgene full sequence | sequence record 292644 | Addgene NGS Result
GCCTTTGAGTGAGCTGATACCGCTCGCCGCAGCCGAACGACCGAGCGCAGCGAGTCAGTGAGCGAGGAAG
CGGGAGAGCGCCCACCTGCCAGGGGACGGCGCGCCCTATGGACTGGCAGACATACTGTCCCACAAATGAA
GATGGAATCTGTAAAAGAAAACGCGTGAAATAATGCGTCTGACAAAGGTTAGGTCGGCTGCCTTTAATCA
ATACCAAAGTGGTCCCTACCACGATGGAAAAACTGTGCAGTCGGTTTGGCTTTTTCTGACGAACAAATAA
GATTCGTGGCCGACAGGTGGGGGTCCACCATGTGAAGGCATCTTCAGACTCCAATAATGGAGCAATGACG
TAAGGGCTTACGAAATAAGTAAGGGTAGTTTGGGAAATGTCCACTCACCCGTCAGTCTATAAATACTTAG
CCCCTCCCTCATTGTTAAGGGAGCAAAATCTCAGAGAGATAGTCCTAGAGAGAGAAAGAGAGCAAGTAGC
CTAGAAGTAGTCAAGGCGGCGAAGTATTCAGGCACGTGGCCAGGAAGAAGAAAAGCCAAGACGACGAAAA
CAGGTAAGAGCTAAGCTTAATGGCATCCTTTGAAAATTCACTCAGTGTCTTAATAGTTGGGGCTGGCTTA
GGTGGTTTGGCCGCTGCTATAGCACTGCGAAGGCAAGGACATGTAGTCAAGATATACGATAGTTCTTCAT
TCAAGGCCGAATTGGGAGCAGGATTAGCTGTACCACCCAATACTCTCCGTTCCCTGCAACAACTGGGCTG
TAATACAGAAAACCTGAACGGAGTAGACAACCTCTGCTTTACGGCCATGGGATACGACGGGAGTGTAGGT
ATGATGAATAATATGACCGACTACCGTGAGGCATACGGCACTTCCTGGATAATGGTACATCGAGTGGATC
TCCACAACGAGCTGATGCGAGTCGCCTTGGATCCGGGCGGGTTAGGGCCTCCTGCCACTCTTCACCTTAA
CCATCGTGTTACGTTCTGCGATGTGGATGCCTGTACAGTCACGTTTACGAACGGGACGACACAGTCTGCT
GACTTGATTGTCGGAGCTGATGGTATTAGGTCTACGATTCGAAGATTCGTTCTGGAGGAGGACGTGACTG
TTCCAGCTAGCGGAATTGTCGGCTTTCGATGGTTGGTCCAGGCCGATGCTCTCGACCCATATCCCGAACT
GGATTGGATTGTCAAAAAACCACCCTTGGGAGCCAGGTTGATTTCTACTCCACAGAACCCGCAGAGTGGC
GTAGGACTGGCCGATAGACGAACGATCATTATTTACGCATGCAGAGGTGGGACCATGGTTAATGTATTAG
CCGTACACGACGACGAAAGAGATCAAAACACTGCTGATTGGTCCGTTCCCGCATCAAAGGATGATTTATT
CAGAGTGTTTCACGATTACCATCCAAGATTCCGACGACTCTTAGAGTTAGCACAGGACATTAATTTATGG
CAGATGAGGGTGGTCCCGGTCTTGAAAAAATGGGTGAACAAGAGGGTATGCTTGCTGGGTGATGCCGCCC
ATGCTTCACTGCCCACACTTGGACAAGGCTTCGGGATGGGGTTGGAGGATGCAGTCGCTTTGGGCACGTT
GTTGCCTAAGGGAACGACCGCATCACAGATCGAGACAAGGCTGGCCGTTTACGAACAGCTGCGAAAGGAT
CGAGCTGAGTTTGTCGCCGCAGAGAGCTATGAGGAGCAATATGTCCCAGAGATGAGAGGGCTGTACCTTA
GGTCCAAAGAATTGAGAGACAGAGTGATGGGTTATGATATTAAGGTAGAGTCAGAGAAGGTTTTGGAAAC
ACTGTTGCGATCATCCAACTCAGCTTGAGCTTGTCCTGCTTTAATGAGATATGCGAGAAGCCTATGATCG
CATGATATTTGCTTTCAATTCTGTTGTGCACGTTGTAAAAAACCTGAGCATGTGTAGCTCAGATCCTTAC
CGCCGGTTTCGGTTCATTCTAATGAATATATCACCCGTTACTATCGTATTTTTATGAATAATATTCTCCG
TTCAATTTACTGATTGTACCCTACTACTTATATGTACAATATTAAAATGAAAACAATATATTGTGCTGAA
TAGGTTTATAGCGACATCTATGATAGAGCGCCACAATAACAAACAATTGCGTTTTATTATTACAAATCCA
ATTTTAAAAAAAGCGGCAGAACCGGTCAAACCTAAAAGACTGATTACATAAATCTTATTCAAATTTCAAA
AGTGCCCCAGGGGCTAGTATCTACGACACACCGAGCGGCGAACTAATAACGCTCACTGAAGGGAACTCCG
GTTCCCCGCCGGCGCGCATGGGTGAGATTCCTTGAAGTTGAGTATTGGCCGTCCGCTCTACCGAAAGTTA
CGGGCACCATTCAACCCGGTCCAGCACGGCGGCCGGGTAACCGACTTGCTGCCCCGAGAATTATGCAGCA
TTTTTTTGGTGTATGTGGGCCCCAAATGAAGTGCAGGTCAAACCTTGACAGTGACGACAAATCGTTGGGC
GGGTCCAGGGCGAATTTTGCGACAACATGTCGAGGCTCAGCAGGACCGCTGTTAGAGCTCCCGGTGACGC
AGGTGATGAAAAGCCTTAGGGTCAGGTGGCACTTTTCGGGGAAATGTGCGATGAACCCCTATTTGTTTAT
TTTTCTAAATACATTCAAATATGTATCCGCTAATGAGACAATAACCCTGATAAATGCTTCAATTATATTG
AAAAAGGAAGAGTATGAGTATCCAACATTTCCGTGTCGCCCTTATTCCCTTTTTTGCGGCCTTCTGCCTT
CCTGTTTTTGCTCACCCAGAAACGCTGGTGAAAGTAAAAGATGCTGAAGATCAGTTGGGTGCCCGAGTGG
GTTACATTGAACTGGATCTCAACAGCGGCAAAATCTTAGAGAGTTTTCGCCCCGAAGAACGCTTCCCAAT
GATGAGCACTTTCAAAGTTCTGCTATGTGGCGCGGTGTTATCCCGTATTGATGCTGGGCAAGAGCAACTC
GGTCGCCGCATACACTATTCTCAGAATGACTTGGTTGAGTATTCACCAGTCACAGAAAAGCATCTTACGG
ATGGCATGACAGTAAGAGAATTATGTAGTGCTGCCATAACCATGAGTGATAACACTGCGGCCAACTTACT
TCTGACAACGATTGGAGGACCGAAGGAGCTAACCGCTTTTTTGCACAACATGGGGGATCATGTAACTCGC
CTTGATCGTTGGGAACCGGAGCTGAATGAAGCCATACCAAACGACGAGCGTGACACCACGATGCCTGTAG
CAATGGCAACAACTCTCCGCAAACTATTAACTGGCGAACTACTTACTCTTGCTTCACGCCAGCAACTCAT
TGACTGGATGGAGGCGGACAAAGTTGCAGGACCACTTCTGCGCTCGGCACTTCCGGCTGGCTGGTTTATT
GCTGATAAATCTGGAGCCGGTGAGCGTGGCTCTCGCGGTATCATTGCAGCACTGGGGCCAGATGGTAAGC
CCTCCCGTATCGTAGTTATCTACACGACGGGGAGTCAGGCAACTATGGATGAACGAAATAGACAGATCGC
TGAGATAGGTGCCTCACTGATTAAGCATTGGTAACTGTCAGACGAAGGGAAATAAATAGTAGCCCGCCTG
ATGTGCGGGCTTTTTTTTGGTGGTGGTTACCAGTGTCGCTTAGCTACCGTAGGTCCTCTTAGGCGGTCCG
ATTAGCGACATAGTCATCAATGCCTTGACGGCAAAATCCCTTAACGTGAGTTTTCGTTCCACTGAGCGTC
AGACCCCGTAGAAAAGATCAAAGGATCTTCTTGAGATCCTTTTTTTCTGCGCGTAATCTGCTGCTTGCAA
ACAAAAAAACCACCGCTACCAGCGGTGGTTTGTTTGCCGGATCAAGAGCTACTAACTCTTTTTCCGAAGG
TAACTGGCTTCAGCAGAGCGCAGATACCAAATACTGTTCTTCTAGTGTAGCCGTAGTTAGGCCACCACTT
CAAGAACTCTGTAGCACCGCCTACATACCTCGCTCTGCTAATCCTGTTACCAGTGGCTGCTGCCAGTGGC
GATAAGTCGTGTCTTACCGGGTTGGACTCAAGACGATAGTTACCGGATAAGGCGCAGCGGTCGGGCTGAA
CGGGGGGTTCGTGCTCACAGCCCAGCTTGGAGCGAACGACCTACACCGAACTGAGATACCTACAGCGTGA
GCTATGAGAAAGCGCCACGCTTCCCGAAGGGAGAAAGGCGGACAGGTATCCGGTAAGCGGCAGGGTCGGA
ACAGGAGAGCGCACGAGGGAGCTTCCAGGGGGAAACGCCTGGTATCTTTATAGTCCTGTCGGGTTTCGCC
ACCTCTGACTTGAGCGTCGATTTTTGTGATGCTCGTCAGGGGGGCGGAGCCTATGGAAAAACGCCAGCAA
CGCGGCCTTTTTACGGTTCCTGGCCTTTTGCTGGCCTTTTGCTCACATGTTCTTTCCTGCGTTATCCCCT
GATTCTGTGGATAACCGTATTACC
Features (pLannotate 1.2.2; 5 found; start..end, strand, type, name):
      4..73      +  rep_origin     RSF ori (fragment): Plasmids containing the RSF 1030 origin of replication can be propagated in E. coli cells that contain additional plasmids with compatible origins.
   1856..2563    +  terminator     OCS terminator: octopine synthase terminator
   2643..2743    +  promoter       AmpR promoter: bla
   2744..3604    +  CDS            AmpR: β-lactamase; bla; confers resistance to ampicillin, carbenicillin, and related antibiotics
   3811..4399    +  rep_origin     ori: high-copy-number ColE1/pMB1/pBR322/pUC origin of replication
