[The description below was written by a language model from this plasmid's Addgene catalogue record and pLannotate feature annotations shown in this document.]
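Description:
pCO487 is a module plasmid built on the pMOD_B backbone, one of a set of modular plant-expression vectors whose cassettes are designed to be combined into larger multigene constructs. It carries a single component of the fungal bioluminescence pathway: H3H (hispidin-3-hydroxylase) from the luminescent mushroom Neonothopanus nambi, made by synthesis. In that pathway H3H hydroxylates hispidin to produce the fungal luciferin, which the luciferase then oxidises with emission of light, so co-expressing the pathway enzymes lets plant tissue glow without added substrate. The insert was placed by BsaI cloning, with both sites destroyed in the process, as expected for Golden Gate-style assembly.

The 4,504 nt sequence is propagated in E. coli as a high-copy plasmid through a ColE1/pUC-type origin and is selected with ampicillin via the bla gene and its own promoter. A short fragment matching the RSF origin is also annotated but is unlikely to be functional. On the payload side, the automated annotation recognises only the octopine synthase (OCS) terminator, consistent with the tAtuOcs element in the insert name. The region upstream of it, where the promoter and H3H coding sequence would lie, is unannotated. The record is inconsistent about the promoter: the insert name indicates the Arabidopsis Ubi10 promoter, whereas the promoter field lists CmYLCV, and the feature table cannot settle this.

The plasmid is intended as a building block for assembling customisable auto-luminescent reporters in plants, alongside companion modules encoding the other pathway enzymes.
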