Addgene plasmid #139730: pCO487
Purpose: Module plasmid, individual component of Fungal Bioluminescent Pathway, H3H
Depositing lab: Daniel Voytas. Depositing organization: University of Minnesota. Publication: Building customizable auto-luminescent luciferase-based reporters in plants. Khakhar A, Starker CG, Chamness JC, Lee N, Stokke S, Wang C, Swanson R, Rizvi F, Imaizumi T, Voytas DF. Elife. 2020 Mar 25;9. pii: 52786. doi: 10.7554/eLife.52786. PubMed 32209230.
Backbone
  Vector backbone: pMOD_B
  Vector type: Plant Expression, Luciferase
Growth in bacteria
  Bacterial resistance: Ampicillin, 100 μg/mL
  Growth temperature: 37°C
  Growth strain: DH5alpha
  Copy number: High Copy
Gene/Insert
  Gene/Insert name: pMOD_B_AtUbi10:NnH3H:tAtuOcs
  Species: Neonothopanus nambi
  Promoter: CmYLCV
  Cloning method: Restriction Enzyme; 5′ cloning site BsaI (destroyed during cloning); 3′ cloning site BsaI (destroyed during cloning)
  Sequencing primers: 5′ NA
Resource information
  A portion of this plasmid was derived from a plasmid made by: synthesized
Terms and licenses: Academic/Nonprofit Terms; Industry Terms: Not Available to Industry
How to cite: pCO487 was a gift from Daniel Voytas (Addgene plasmid # 139730 ; http://n2t.net/addgene:139730 ; RRID:Addgene_139730)
